Addgene plasmid #187320: pJT216 Lenti pEF-dCas9-3XFLAG-LibCloneSite-T2A-tagBFP-P2A-Blast
Purpose: (Empty Backbone) dCas9 expression vector with cloning site for C terminal fusions
Depositing lab: Michael Bassik & Lacra Bintu. Depositing organization: Stanford University. Publication: Development of compact transcriptional effectors using high-throughput measurements in diverse contexts. Tycko J, Van MV, Aradhana, DelRosso N, Ye H, Yao D, Valbuena R, Vaughan-Jackson A, Xu X, Ludwig C, Spees K, Liu K, Gu M, Khare V, Mukund AX, Suzuki PH, Arana S, Zhang C, Du PP, Ornstein TS, Hess GT, Kamber RA, Qi LS, Khalil AS, Bintu L, Bassik MC. Nat Biotechnol. 2024 Nov 1. doi: 10.1038/s41587-024-02442-6. PubMed 39487265.
Backbone
  Vector backbone: pGH067
  Vector type: Mammalian Expression, Lentiviral, CRISPR
  Selectable markers: Blasticidin ; BFP
  Tag / fusion protein: 3XFLAG (C terminal on backbone)
Growth in bacteria
  Bacterial resistance: Ampicillin, 100 μg/mL
  Growth temperature: 37°C
  Growth strain: NEB Stable
  Copy number: High Copy
Gene/Insert
  Gene/Insert name: None
  Tag / fusion protein: 3XFLAG (C terminal on backbone)
Terms and licenses: Academic/Nonprofit Terms; Industry Terms: Not Available to Industry
Depositor comments: Backbone for Goldengate-cloning effectors as a fusion to the C-terminus of dCas9. Please visit https://www.biorxiv.org/content/10.1101/2023.05.12.540558v1 for bioRxiv preprint.
How to cite: pJT216 Lenti pEF-dCas9-3XFLAG-LibCloneSite-T2A-tagBFP-P2A-Blast was a gift from Michael Bassik & Lacra Bintu (Addgene plasmid # 187320 ; http://n2t.net/addgene:187320 ; RRID:Addgene_187320)
