[The description below was written by a language model from this plasmid's Addgene catalogue record and pLannotate feature annotations shown in this document.]
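Description:
pJT216 Lenti pEF-dCas9-3XFLAG-LibCloneSite-T2A-tagBFP-P2A-Blast is an empty lentiviral backbone, built on pGH067, for expressing catalytically dead S. pyogenes Cas9 in mammalian cells with a site for attaching effector domains to its C terminus. In bacteria it is maintained as a high-copy plasmid through a ColE1/pUC-type origin and selected with ampicillin (AmpR). An f1 origin is also present. The viral portion has a third-generation style layout. A CMV enhancer/promoter drives genomic RNA from a truncated HIV-1 5' LTR, followed by the Ψ packaging signal, RRE for Rev-dependent export and cPPT/CTS. A WPRE, a second truncated LTR and a bGH polyadenylation signal close the transfer cassette. Outside the LTRs, the backbone carries an SV40/EM7-driven BleoR cassette, which would not be packaged into virus.

The payload is a single EF-1α promoter-driven open reading frame. It begins with a nucleoplasmin NLS fused to dCas9 (annotated with the D10A and N863A mutations), followed by a 3xFLAG epitope. According to the construct name, a library cloning site comes next, then T2A, mTagBFP2, P2A and blasticidin S deaminase. The cloning site and the 2A peptides are not separately annotated in the feature table, though gaps between the annotated coding segments are consistent with them. The self-cleaving 2A peptides release the blue fluorescent reporter and the resistance protein from the dCas9 fusion, so transduced cells can be sorted by BFP or selected with blasticidin.

The depositor describes it as a backbone for Golden Gate cloning of effectors as C-terminal dCas9 fusions. This suits individual or pooled testing of transcriptional effector domains recruited by guide RNAs. No guide RNA cassette is annotated.
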