Features (pLannotate 1.2.2; 35 found; start..end, strand, type, name):
     14..66      -  misc_feature   bom (fragment): basis of mobility region from pBR322
    221..600     +  enhancer       CMV enhancer: human cytomegalovirus immediate early enhancer
    601..800     +  promoter       CMV promoter: human cytomegalovirus (CMV) immediate early promoter
    818..998     +  LTR            5' LTR (truncated): truncated 5' long terminal repeat (LTR) from HIV-1
   1045..1170    +  misc_feature   HIV-1 Ψ: packaging signal of human immunodeficiency virus type 1
   1154..1517    +  CDS            HIV-1 gag (fragment): gag protein from human immunodeficiency virus 1; gag
   1663..1896    +  misc_feature   RRE: The Rev response element (RRE) of HIV-1 allows for Rev-dependent mRNA export from the nucleus to the cytoplasm.
   2273..2373    +  CDS            Rev (fragment): human immunodeficiency virus 1 (HIV-1) Rev protein; rev; enhances nuclear export of unspliced and incompletely spliced viral mRNAs
   2423..2540    +  misc_feature   cPPT/CTS: central polypurine tract and central termination sequence of HIV-1
   2597..2663    +  CDS            small t antigen (fragment): SV40 (simian virus 40) small t antigen
   2670..3848    +  promoter       EF-1α promoter: strong constitutive promoter for human elongation factor EF-1α
   3864..3911    +  CDS            nucleoplasmin NLS: bipartite nuclear localization signal from nucleoplasmin
   3911..8012    +  CDS            dCas9 (fragment): catalytically dead mutant of the Cas9 endonuclease from the Streptococcus pyogenes Type II CRISPR/Cas system RNA-guided DNA-binding protein that lacks endonuclease activity due to the D10A mutation in the RuvC catalytic domain and the N863A mutation in the HNH catalytic domain
   8103..8168    +  CDS            3xFLAG: three tandem FLAG® epitope tags, followed by an enterokinase cleavage site
   8274..8984    +  CDS            mTagBFP2: mTagBFP2 is a basic (constitutively fluorescent) blue fluorescent protein published in 2011, derived from Entacmaea quadricolor. It is reported to be a very rapidly-maturing monomer with very low acid sensitivity.
   9057..9455    +  CDS            BSD: blasticidin S deaminase; Aspergillus terreus BSD; confers resistance to blasticidin
   9456..9477    +  misc_feature   MCS (fragment): pBluescript multiple cloning site
   9480..10068   +  misc_feature   WPRE: woodchuck hepatitis virus posttranscriptional regulatory element
  10005..10586   +  CDS            nef (fragment): NEF_HV1H2 - Experimental evidence at protein level: Swiss-Prot protein existence level 1. Extracellular Nef protein targets CD4(+) T-lymphocytes for apoptosis by interacting with CXCR4 surface receptors. From Human immunodeficiency virus type 1 group M subtype B (isolate HXB2) (HIV-1).
  10593..10773   +  LTR            5' LTR (truncated): truncated 5' long terminal repeat (LTR) from HIV-1
  10805..11029   +  polyA_signal   bGH poly(A) signal: bovine growth hormone polyadenylation signal
  11033..11054   +  promoter       SV40 promoter (fragment): SV40 enhancer and early promoter
  11075..11503   +  rep_origin     f1 ori (sequence partly withheld): f1 bacteriophage origin of replication; arrow indicates direction of (+) strand synthesis
  11517..11846   +  promoter       SV40 promoter: SV40 enhancer and early promoter
  11894..11941   +  promoter       EM7 promoter: synthetic bacterial promoter&nbsp
  11960..12334   +  CDS            BleoR: antibiotic-binding protein; Sh ble from Streptoalloteichus hindustanus; confers resistance to bleomycin, phleomycin, and Zeocin™
  12344..12469   +  CDS            ble (fragment): BLE_KLEPN - Experimental evidence at protein level: Swiss-Prot protein existence level 1. Binding protein with a strong affinity to the bleomycin family of antibiotics. Binds to CL990; an antimitotic-antibiotic compound. From Klebsiella pneumoniae.
  12464..12585   +  polyA_signal   SV40 poly(A) signal: SV40 polyadenylation signal
  12656..12678   -  protein_bind   lac operator (fragment): The lac repressor binds to the lac operator to inhibit transcription in E. coli. This inhibition can be relieved by adding lactose or isopropyl-β-D-thiogalactopyranoside (IPTG). lac repressor encoded by lacI
  12682..12712   -  promoter       lac promoter: promoter for the E. coli lac operon
  12727..12748   -  protein_bind   CAP binding site: CAP binding activates transcription in the presence of cAMP. E. coli catabolite activator protein
  12761..12853   -  CDS            lacI (fragment): lac repressor; lacI; The lac repressor binds to the lac operator to inhibit transcription in E. coli. This inhibition can be relieved by adding lactose or isopropyl-β-D-thiogalactopyranoside (IPTG).
  13036..13624   -  rep_origin     ori: high-copy-number ColE1/pMB1/pBR322/pUC origin of replication
  13795..14655   -  CDS            AmpR: β-lactamase; bla; confers resistance to ampicillin, carbenicillin, and related antibiotics
  14656..14760   -  promoter       AmpR promoter: bla
>Addgene plasmid #187320 | pJT216 Lenti pEF-dCas9-3XFLAG-LibCloneSite-T2A-tagBFP-P2A-Blast | addgene full sequence | sequence record 369806 | Addgene NGS Result
TCTCCCGATCCCCTATGGTGCACTCTCAGTACAATCTGCTCTGATGCCGCATAGTTAAGCCAGTATCTGC
TCCCTGCTTGTGTGTTGGAGGTCGCTGAGTAGTGCGCGAGCAAAATTTAAGCTACAACAAGGCAAGGCTT
GACCGACAATTGCATGAAGAATCTGCTTAGGGTTAGGCGTTTTGCGCTGCTTCGCGATGTACGGGCCAGA
TATACGCGTTGACATTGATTATTGACTAGTTATTAATAGTAATCAATTACGGGGTCATTAGTTCATAGCC
CATATATGGAGTTCCGCGTTACATAACTTACGGTAAATGGCCCGCCTGGCTGACCGCCCAACGACCCCCG
CCCATTGACGTCAATAATGACGTATGTTCCCATAGTAACGCCAATAGGGACTTTCCATTGACGTCAATGG
GTGGAGTATTTACGGTAAACTGCCCACTTGGCAGTACATCAAGTGTATCATATGCCAAGTACGCCCCCTA
TTGACGTCAATGACGGTAAATGGCCCGCCTGGCATTATGCCCAGTACATGACCTTATGGGACTTTCCTAC
TTGGCAGTACATCTACGTATTAGTCATCGCTATTACCATGGTGATGCGGTTTTGGCAGTACATCAATGGG
CGTGGATAGCGGTTTGACTCACGGGGATTTCCAAGTCTCCACCCCATTGACGTCAATGGGAGTTTGTTTT
GGCACCAAAATCAACGGGACTTTCCAAAATGTCGTAACAACTCCGCCCCATTGACGCAAATGGGCGGTAG
GCGTGTACGGTGGGAGGTCTATATAAGCAGCGCGTTTTGCCTGTACTGGGTCTCTCTGGTTAGACCAGAT
CTGAGCCTGGGAGCTCTCTGGCTAACTAGGGAACCCACTGCTTAAGCCTCAATAAAGCTTGCCTTGAGTG
CTTCAAGTAGTGTGTGCCCGTCTGTTGTGTGACTCTGGTAACTAGAGATCCCTCAGACCCTTTTAGTCAG
TGTGGAAAATCTCTAGCAGTGGCGCCCGAACAGGGACTTGAAAGCGAAAGGGAAACCAGAGGAGCTCTCT
CGACGCAGGACTCGGCTTGCTGAAGCGCGCACGGCAAGAGGCGAGGGGCGGCGACTGGTGAGTACGCCAA
AAATTTTGACTAGCGGAGGCTAGAAGGAGAGAGATGGGTGCGAGAGCGTCAGTATTAAGCGGGGGAGAAT
TAGATCGCGATGGGAAAAAATTCGGTTAAGGCCAGGGGGAAAGAAAAAATATAAATTAAAACATATAGTA
TGGGCAAGCAGGGAGCTAGAACGATTCGCAGTTAATCCTGGCCTGTTAGAAACATCAGAAGGCTGTAGAC
AAATACTGGGACAGCTACAACCATCCCTTCAGACAGGATCAGAAGAACTTAGATCATTATATAATACAGT
AGCAACCCTCTATTGTGTGCATCAAAGGATAGAGATAAAAGACACCAAGGAAGCTTTAGACAAGATAGAG
GAAGAGCAAAACAAAAGTAAGACCACCGCACAGCAAGCGGCCGCTGATCTTCAGACCTGGAGGAGGAGAT
ATGAGGGACAATTGGAGAAGTGAATTATATAAATATAAAGTAGTAAAAATTGAACCATTAGGAGTAGCAC
CCACCAAGGCAAAGAGAAGAGTGGTGCAGAGAGAAAAAAGAGCAGTGGGAATAGGAGCTTTGTTCCTTGG
GTTCTTGGGAGCAGCAGGAAGCACTATGGGCGCAGCGTCAATGACGCTGACGGTACAGGCCAGACAATTA
TTGTCTGGTATAGTGCAGCAGCAGAACAATTTGCTGAGGGCTATTGAGGCGCAACAGCATCTGTTGCAAC
TCACAGTCTGGGGCATCAAGCAGCTCCAGGCAAGAATCCTGGCTGTGGAAAGATACCTAAAGGATCAACA
GCTCCTGGGGATTTGGGGTTGCTCTGGAAAACTCATTTGCACCACTGCTGTGCCTTGGAATGCTAGTTGG
AGTAATAAATCTCTGGAACAGATTTGGAATCACACGACCTGGATGGAGTGGGACAGAGAAATTAACAATT
ACACAAGCTTAATACACTCCTTAATTGAAGAATCGCAAAACCAGCAAGAAAAGAATGAACAAGAATTATT
GGAATTAGATAAATGGGCAAGTTTGTGGAATTGGTTTAACATAACAAATTGGCTGTGGTATATAAAATTA
TTCATAATGATAGTAGGAGGCTTGGTAGGTTTAAGAATAGTTTTTGCTGTACTTTCTATAGTGAATAGAG
TTAGGCAGGGATATTCACCATTATCGTTTCAGACCCACCTCCCAACCCCGAGGGGACCCGACAGGCCCGA
AGGAATAGAAGAAGAAGGTGGAGAGAGAGACAGAGACAGATCCATTCGATTAGTGAACGGATCGGCACTG
CGTGCGCCAATTCTGCAGACAAATGGCAGTATTCATCCACAATTTTAAAAGAAAAGGGGGGATTGGGGGG
TACAGTGCAGGGGAAAGAATAGTAGACATAATAGCAACAGACATACAAACTAAAGAATTACAAAAACAAA
TTACAAAAATTCAAAATTTTCGGGTTTATTACAGGGACAGCAGAGATCCAGTTTGGTTAATTAGCTAGCT
GCAAAGATGGATAAAGTTTTAAACAGAGAGGAATCTTTGCAGCTAATGGACCTTCTAGGTCTTGAAAGGA
GTGGGAATTGGCTCCGGTGCCCGTCAGTGGGCAGAGCGCACATCGCCCACAGTCCCCGAGAAGTTGGGGG
GAGGGGTCGGCAATTGAACCGGTGCCTAGAGAAGGTGGCGCGGGGTAAACTGGGAAAGTGATGTCGTGTA
CTGGCTCCGCCTTTTTCCCGAGGGTGGGGGAGAACCGTATATAAGTGCAGTAGTCGCCGTGAACGTTCTT
TTTCGCAACGGGTTTGCCGCCAGAACACAGGTAAGTGCCGTGTGTGGTTCCCGCGGGCCTGGCCTCTTTA
CGGGTTATGGCCCTTGCGTGCCTTGAATTACTTCCACCTGGCTGCAGTACGTGATTCTTGATCCCGAGCT
TCGGGTTGGAAGTGGGTGGGAGAGTTCGAGGCCTTGCGCTTAAGGAGCCCCTTCGCCTCGTGCTTGAGTT
GAGGCCTGGCCTGGGCGCTGGGGCCGCCGCGTGCGAATCTGGTGGCACCTTCGCGCCTGTCTCGCTGCTT
TCGATAAGTCTCTAGCCATTTAAAATTTTTGATGACCTGCTGCGACGCTTTTTTTCTGGCAAGATAGTCT
TGTAAATGCGGGCCAAGATCTGCACACTGGTATTTCGGTTTTTGGGGCCGCGGGCGGCGACGGGGCCCGT
GCGTCCCAGCGCACATGTTCGGCGAGGCGGGGCCTGCGAGCGCGGCCACCGAGAATCGGACGGGGGTAGT
CTCAAGCTGGCCGGCCTGCTCTGGTGCCTGGCCTCGCGCCGCCGTGTATCGCCCCGCCCTGGGCGGCAAG
GCTGGCCCGGTCGGCACCAGTTGCGTGAGCGGAAAGATGGCCGCTTCCCGGCCCTGCTGCAGGGAGCTCA
AAATGGAGGACGCGGCGCTCGGGAGAGCGGGCGGGTGAGTCACCCACACAAAGGAAAAGGGCCTTTCCGT
CCTCAGCCGTCGCTTCATGTGACTCCACGGAGTACCGGGCGCCGTCCAGGCACCTCGATTAGTTCTCGAG
CTTTTGGAGTACGTCGTCTTTAGGTTGGGGGGAGGGGTTTTATGCGATGGAGTTTCCCCACACTGAGTGG
GTGGAGACTGAAGTTAGGCCAGCTTGGCACTTGATGTAATTCTCCTTGGAATTTGCCCTTTTTGAGTTTG
GATCTTGGTTCATTCTCAAGCCTCAGACAGTGGTTCAAAGTTTTTTTCTTCCATTTCAGGTGTCGTGACG
TACGGCCACCATGAAAAGGCCGGCGGCCACGAAAAAGGCCGGCCAGGCAAAAAAGAAAAAGGACAAGAAG
TACAGCATCGGCCTGGCCATCGGCACCAACTCTGTGGGCTGGGCCGTGATCACCGACGAGTACAAGGTGC
CCAGCAAGAAATTCAAGGTGCTGGGCAACACCGACCGGCACAGCATCAAGAAGAACCTGATCGGAGCCCT
GCTGTTCGACAGCGGCGAAACAGCCGAGGCCACCCGGCTGAAGAGAACCGCCAGAAGAAGATACACCAGA
CGGAAGAACCGGATCTGCTATCTGCAAGAGATCTTCAGCAACGAGATGGCCAAGGTGGACGACAGCTTCT
TCCACAGACTGGAAGAGTCCTTCCTGGTGGAAGAGGATAAGAAGCACGAGCGGCACCCCATCTTCGGCAA
CATCGTGGACGAGGTGGCCTACCACGAGAAGTACCCCACCATCTACCACCTGAGAAAGAAACTGGTGGAC
AGCACCGACAAGGCCGACCTGCGGCTGATCTATCTGGCCCTGGCCCACATGATCAAGTTCCGGGGCCACT
TCCTGATCGAGGGCGACCTGAACCCCGACAACAGCGACGTGGACAAGCTGTTCATCCAGCTGGTGCAGAC
CTACAACCAGCTGTTCGAGGAAAACCCCATCAACGCCAGCGGCGTGGACGCCAAGGCCATCCTGTCTGCC
AGACTGAGCAAGAGCAGACGGCTGGAAAATCTGATCGCCCAGCTGCCCGGCGAGAAGAAGAATGGCCTGT
TCGGCAACCTGATTGCCCTGAGCCTGGGCCTGACCCCCAACTTCAAGAGCAACTTCGACCTGGCCGAGGA
TGCCAAACTGCAGCTGAGCAAGGACACCTACGACGACGACCTGGACAACCTGCTGGCCCAGATCGGCGAC
CAGTACGCCGACCTGTTTCTGGCCGCCAAGAACCTGTCCGACGCCATCCTGCTGAGCGACATCCTGAGAG
TGAACACCGAGATCACCAAGGCCCCCCTGAGCGCCTCTATGATCAAGAGATACGACGAGCACCACCAGGA
CCTGACCCTGCTGAAAGCTCTCGTGCGGCAGCAGCTGCCTGAGAAGTACAAAGAGATTTTCTTCGACCAG
AGCAAGAACGGCTACGCCGGCTACATTGACGGCGGAGCCAGCCAGGAAGAGTTCTACAAGTTCATCAAGC
CCATCCTGGAAAAGATGGACGGCACCGAGGAACTGCTCGTGAAGCTGAACAGAGAGGACCTGCTGCGGAA
GCAGCGGACCTTCGACAACGGCAGCATCCCCCACCAGATCCACCTGGGAGAGCTGCACGCCATTCTGCGG
CGGCAGGAAGATTTTTACCCATTCCTGAAGGACAACCGGGAAAAGATCGAGAAGATCCTGACCTTCCGCA
TCCCCTACTACGTGGGCCCTCTGGCCAGGGGAAACAGCAGATTCGCCTGGATGACCAGAAAGAGCGAGGA
AACCATCACCCCCTGGAACTTCGAGGAAGTGGTGGACAAGGGCGCTTCCGCCCAGAGCTTCATCGAGCGG
ATGACCAACTTCGATAAGAACCTGCCCAACGAGAAGGTGCTGCCCAAGCACAGCCTGCTGTACGAGTACT
TCACCGTGTATAACGAGCTGACCAAAGTGAAATACGTGACCGAGGGAATGAGAAAGCCCGCCTTCCTGAG
CGGCGAGCAGAAAAAGGCCATCGTGGACCTGCTGTTCAAGACCAACCGGAAAGTGACCGTGAAGCAGCTG
AAAGAGGACTACTTCAAGAAAATCGAGTGCTTCGACTCCGTGGAAATCTCCGGCGTGGAAGATCGGTTCA
ACGCCTCCCTGGGCACATACCACGATCTGCTGAAAATTATCAAGGACAAGGACTTCCTGGACAATGAGGA
AAACGAGGACATTCTGGAAGATATCGTGCTGACCCTGACACTGTTTGAGGACAGAGAGATGATCGAGGAA
CGGCTGAAAACCTATGCCCACCTGTTCGACGACAAAGTGATGAAGCAGCTGAAGCGGCGGAGATACACCG
GCTGGGGCAGGCTGAGCCGGAAGCTGATCAACGGCATCCGGGACAAGCAGTCCGGCAAGACAATCCTGGA
TTTCCTGAAGTCCGACGGCTTCGCCAACAGAAACTTCATGCAGCTGATCCACGACGACAGCCTGACCTTT
AAAGAGGACATCCAGAAAGCCCAGGTGTCCGGCCAGGGCGATAGCCTGCACGAGCACATTGCCAATCTGG
CCGGCAGCCCCGCCATTAAGAAGGGCATCCTGCAGACAGTGAAGGTGGTGGACGAGCTCGTGAAAGTGAT
GGGCCGGCACAAGCCCGAGAACATCGTGATCGAAATGGCCAGAGAGAACCAGACCACCCAGAAGGGACAG
AAGAACAGCCGCGAGAGAATGAAGCGGATCGAAGAGGGCATCAAAGAGCTGGGCAGCCAGATCCTGAAAG
AACACCCCGTGGAAAACACCCAGCTGCAGAACGAGAAGCTGTACCTGTACTACCTGCAGAATGGGCGGGA
TATGTACGTGGACCAGGAACTGGACATCAACCGGCTGTCCGACTACGATGTGGACCACATCGTGCCTCAG
AGCTTTCTGAAGGACGACTCCATCGACAACAAGGTGCTGACCAGAAGCGACAAGGCCCGGGGCAAGAGCG
ACAACGTGCCCTCCGAAGAGGTCGTGAAGAAGATGAAGAACTACTGGCGGCAGCTGCTGAACGCCAAGCT
GATTACCCAGAGAAAGTTCGACAATCTGACCAAGGCCGAGAGAGGCGGCCTGAGCGAACTGGATAAGGCC
GGCTTCATCAAGAGACAGCTGGTGGAAACCCGGCAGATCACAAAGCACGTGGCACAGATCCTGGACTCCC
GGATGAACACTAAGTACGACGAGAATGACAAGCTGATCCGGGAAGTGAAAGTGATCACCCTGAAGTCCAA
GCTGGTGTCCGATTTCCGGAAGGATTTCCAGTTTTACAAAGTGCGCGAGATCAACAACTACCACCACGCC
CACGACGCCTACCTGAACGCCGTCGTGGGAACCGCCCTGATCAAAAAGTACCCTAAGCTGGAAAGCGAGT
TCGTGTACGGCGACTACAAGGTGTACGACGTGCGGAAGATGATCGCCAAGAGCGAGCAGGAAATCGGCAA
GGCTACCGCCAAGTACTTCTTCTACAGCAACATCATGAACTTTTTCAAGACCGAGATTACCCTGGCCAAC
GGCGAGATCCGGAAGCGGCCTCTGATCGAGACAAACGGCGAAACCGGGGAGATCGTGTGGGATAAGGGCC
GGGATTTTGCCACCGTGCGGAAAGTGCTGAGCATGCCCCAAGTGAATATCGTGAAAAAGACCGAGGTGCA
GACAGGCGGCTTCAGCAAAGAGTCTATCCTGCCCAAGAGGAACAGCGATAAGCTGATCGCCAGAAAGAAG
GACTGGGACCCTAAGAAGTACGGCGGCTTCGACAGCCCCACCGTGGCCTATTCTGTGCTGGTGGTGGCCA
AAGTGGAAAAGGGCAAGTCCAAGAAACTGAAGAGTGTGAAAGAGCTGCTGGGGATCACCATCATGGAAAG
AAGCAGCTTCGAGAAGAATCCCATCGACTTTCTGGAAGCCAAGGGCTACAAAGAAGTGAAAAAGGACCTG
ATCATCAAGCTGCCTAAGTACTCCCTGTTCGAGCTGGAAAACGGCCGGAAGAGAATGCTGGCCTCTGCCG
GCGAACTGCAGAAGGGAAACGAACTGGCCCTGCCCTCCAAATATGTGAACTTCCTGTACCTGGCCAGCCA
CTATGAGAAGCTGAAGGGCTCCCCCGAGGATAATGAGCAGAAACAGCTGTTTGTGGAACAGCACAAGCAC
TACCTGGACGAGATCATCGAGCAGATCAGCGAGTTCTCCAAGAGAGTGATCCTGGCCGACGCTAATCTGG
ACAAAGTGCTGTCCGCCTACAACAAGCACCGGGATAAGCCCATCAGAGAGCAGGCCGAGAATATCATCCA
CCTGTTTACCCTGACCAATCTGGGAGCCCCTGCCGCCTTCAAGTACTTTGACACCACCATCGACCGGAAG
AGGTACACCAGCACCAAAGAGGTGCTGGACGCCACCCTGATCCACCAGAGCATCACCGGCCTGTACGAGA
CACGGATCGACCTGTCTCAGCTGGGAGGCGACAGCGCTGGAGGAGGTGGAAGCGGAGGAGGAGGAAGCGG
AGGAGGAGGTAGCGGACCTAAGAAAAAGAGGAAGGTGGCGGCCGCTGGATCCGACTACAAAGACCATGAC
GGTGATTATAAAGATCATGACATCGACTACAAGGATGACGATGACAAGGGTGGATCCGGATCAGGCTCCG
GAGACGGGTCAAGCGTCTCTGGATCTGGAGAGGGAAGGGGAAGCCTCCTAACTTGCGGAGATGTCGAGGA
GAATCCTGGCCCAATGGTTAGTAAGGGAGAGGAGTTGATAAAAGAGAATATGCACATGAAACTGTATATG
GAAGGGACAGTGGACAACCATCACTTCAAGTGCACCTCTGAGGGAGAAGGAAAGCCATACGAAGGCACCC
AGACTATGCGAATTAAGGTCGTGGAGGGAGGGCCTCTCCCCTTCGCCTTCGATATTCTTGCAACATCTTT
CCTCTACGGGAGCAAAACCTTCATCAATCACACACAAGGCATACCTGACTTTTTTAAGCAGAGTTTTCCA
GAGGGCTTTACCTGGGAGCGTGTGACTACATACGAAGATGGGGGTGTGCTGACGGCTACACAGGATACTT
CACTTCAGGACGGTTGTCTGATCTACAACGTCAAGATCAGGGGGGTCAATTTCACCTCGAATGGACCAGT
AATGCAAAAAAAGACCCTGGGATGGGAAGCTTTTACTGAAACTCTCTATCCCGCCGACGGCGGCCTCGAA
GGCAGAAACGATATGGCTTTGAAGCTGGTTGGCGGGTCCCATCTAATTGCCAATGCCAAAACCACATATA
GGAGCAAAAAGCCTGCAAAGAACCTGAAGATGCCGGGTGTGTACTATGTTGACTATAGATTAGAGCGGAT
CAAAGAGGCAAATAACGAAACGTACGTGGAGCAGCACGAGGTAGCCGTGGCGCGCTACTGCGATTTACCC
TCCAAACTGGGCCATAAACTGAACTGTACAGGAAGCGGAGCTACTAACTTCAGCCTGCTGAAGCAGGCTG
GCGACGTGGAAGAAAACCCAGGACCTATGGCCAAGCCTTTGTCTCAAGAAGAATCCACCCTCATTGAAAG
AGCAACGGCTACAATCAACAGCATCCCCATCTCTGAAGACTACAGCGTCGCCAGCGCAGCTCTCTCTAGC
GACGGCCGCATCTTCACTGGTGTCAATGTATATCATTTTACTGGGGGACCTTGTGCAGAACTCGTGGTGC
TGGGCACTGCTGCTGCTGCGGCAGCTGGCAACCTGACTTGTATCGTCGCGATCGGAAATGAGAACAGGGG
CATCTTGAGCCCCTGCGGACGGTGCCGACAGGTGCTTCTCGATCTGCATCCTGGGATCAAAGCCATAGTG
AAGGACAGTGATGGACAGCCGACGGCAGTTGGGATTCGTGAATTGCTGCCCTCTGGTTATGTGTGGGAGG
GCTAAGAATTCGATATCAAGCTTATCGGTAATCAACCTCTGGATTACAAAATTTGTGAAAGATTGACTGG
TATTCTTAACTATGTTGCTCCTTTTACGCTATGTGGATACGCTGCTTTAATGCCTTTGTATCATGCTATT
GCTTCCCGTATGGCTTTCATTTTCTCCTCCTTGTATAAATCCTGGTTGCTGTCTCTTTATGAGGAGTTGT
GGCCCGTTGTCAGGCAACGTGGCGTGGTGTGCACTGTGTTTGCTGACGCAACCCCCACTGGTTGGGGCAT
TGCCACCACCTGTCAGCTCCTTTCCGGGACTTTCGCTTTCCCCCTCCCTATTGCCACGGCGGAACTCATC
GCCGCCTGCCTTGCCCGCTGCTGGACAGGGGCTCGGCTGTTGGGCACTGACAATTCCGTGGTGTTGTCGG
GGAAATCATCGTCCTTTCCTTGGCTGCTCGCCTGTGTTGCCACCTGGATTCTGCGCGGGACGTCCTTCTG
CTACGTCCCTTCGGCCCTCAATCCAGCGGACCTTCCTTCCCGCGGCCTGCTGCCGGCTCTGCGGCCTCTT
CCGCGTCTTCGCCTTCGCCCTCAGACGAGTCGGATCTCCCTTTGGGCCGCCTCCCCGCATCGATACCGTC
GACCTCGAGACCTAGAAAAACATGGAGCAATCACAAGTAGCAATACAGCAGCTACCAATGCTGATTGTGC
CTGGCTAGAAGCACAAGAGGAGGAGGAGGTGGGTTTTCCAGTCACACCTCAGGTACCTTTAAGACCAATG
ACTTACAAGGCAGCTGTAGATCTTAGCCACTTTTTAAAAGAAAAGGGGGGACTGGAAGGGCTAATTCACT
CCCAACGAAGACAAGATATCCTTGATCTGTGGATCTACCACACACAAGGCTACTTCCCTGATTGGCAGAA
CTACACACCAGGGCCAGGGATCAGATATCCACTGACCTTTGGATGGTGCTACAAGCTAGTACCAGTTGAG
CAAGAGAAGGTAGAAGAAGCCAATGAAGGAGAGAACACCCGCTTGTTACACCCTGTGAGCCTGCATGGGA
TGGATGACCCGGAGAGAGAAGTATTAGAGTGGAGGTTTGACAGCCGCCTAGCATTTCATCACATGGCCCG
AGAGCTGCATCCGGACTGTACTGGGTCTCTCTGGTTAGACCAGATCTGAGCCTGGGAGCTCTCTGGCTAA
CTAGGGAACCCACTGCTTAAGCCTCAATAAAGCTTGCCTTGAGTGCTTCAAGTAGTGTGTGCCCGTCTGT
TGTGTGACTCTGGTAACTAGAGATCCCTCAGACCCTTTTAGTCAGTGTGGAAAATCTCTAGCAGGGCCCG
TTTAAACCCGCTGATCAGCCTCGACTGTGCCTTCTAGTTGCCAGCCATCTGTTGTTTGCCCCTCCCCCGT
GCCTTCCTTGACCCTGGAAGGTGCCACTCCCACTGTCCTTTCCTAATAAAATGAGGAAATTGCATCGCAT
TGTCTGAGTAGGTGTCATTCTATTCTGGGGGGTGGGGTGGGGCAGGACAGCAAGGGGGAGGATTGGGAAG
ACAATAGCAGGCATGCTGGGGATGCGGTGGGCTCTATGGCTTCTGAGGCGGAAAGAACCAGCTGGGGCTC
TAGGGGGTATCCCC
[124 nt withheld, positions 11075-11198]
C
[91 nt withheld, positions 11200-11290]
A
[49 nt withheld, positions 11292-11340]
CCTTTGACGTTGGAGTCCACGTTCTTT
[37 nt withheld, positions 11368-11404]
ACCCTATCTCGGTCTATTCTTTTGATTTATAAGGGATTTTGCCGATTTCGGCCTATTGGTTAAAAAATGA
GCTGATTTAACAAAAATTTAACGCGAATTAATTCTGTGGAATGTGTGTCAGTTAGGGTGTGGAAAGTCCC
CAGGCTCCCCAGCAGGCAGAAGTATGCAAAGCATGCATCTCAATTAGTCAGCAACCAGGTGTGGAAAGTC
CCCAGGCTCCCCAGCAGGCAGAAGTATGCAAAGCATGCATCTCAATTAGTCAGCAACCATAGTCCCGCCC
CTAACTCCGCCCATCCCGCCCCTAACTCCGCCCAGTTCCGCCCATTCTCCGCCCCATGGCTGACTAATTT
TTTTTATTTATGCAGAGGCCGAGGCCGCCTCTGCCTCTGAGCTATTCCAGAAGTAGTGAGGAGGCTTTTT
TGGAGGCCTAGGCTTTTGCAAAAAGCTCCCGGGAGCTTGTATATCCATTTTCGGATCTGATCAGCACGTG
TTGACAATTAATCATCGGCATAGTATATCGGCATAGTATAATACGACAAGGTGAGGAACTAAACCATGGC
CAAGTTGACCAGTGCCGTTCCGGTGCTCACCGCGCGCGACGTCGCCGGAGCGGTCGAGTTCTGGACCGAC
CGGCTCGGGTTCTCCCGGGACTTCGTGGAGGACGACTTCGCCGGTGTGGTCCGGGACGACGTGACCCTGT
TCATCAGCGCGGTCCAGGACCAGGTGGTGCCGGACAACACCCTGGCCTGGGTGTGGGTGCGCGGCCTGGA
CGAGCTGTACGCCGAGTGGTCGGAGGTCGTGTCCACGAACTTCCGGGACGCCTCCGGGCCGGCCATGACC
GAGATCGGCGAGCAGCCGTGGGGGCGGGAGTTCGCCCTGCGCGACCCGGCCGGCAACTGCGTGCACTTCG
TGGCCGAGGAGCAGGACTGACACGTGCTACGAGATTTCGATTCCACCGCCGCCTTCTATGAAAGGTTGGG
CTTCGGAATCGTTTTCCGGGACGCCGGCTGGATGATCCTCCAGCGCGGGGATCTCATGCTGGAGTTCTTC
GCCCACCCCAACTTGTTTATTGCAGCTTATAATGGTTACAAATAAAGCAATAGCATCACAAATTTCACAA
ATAAAGCATTTTTTTCACTGCATTCTAGTTGTGGTTTGTCCAAACTCATCAATGTATCTTATCATGTCTG
TATACCGTCGACCTCTAGCTAGAGCTTGGCGTAATCATGGTCATAGCTGTTTCCTGTGTGAAATTGTTAT
CCGCTCACAATTCCACACAACATACGAGCCGGAAGCATAAAGTGTAAAGCCTGGGGTGCCTAATGAGTGA
GCTAACTCACATTAATTGCGTTGCGCTCACTGCCCGCTTTCCAGTCGGGAAACCTGTCGTGCCAGCTGCA
TTAATGAATCGGCCAACGCGCGGGGAGAGGCGGTTTGCGTATTGGGCGCTCTTCCGCTTCCTCGCTCACT
GACTCGCTGCGCTCGGTCGTTCGGCTGCGGCGAGCGGTATCAGCTCACTCAAAGGCGGTAATACGGTTAT
CCACAGAATCAGGGGATAACGCAGGAAAGAACATGTGAGCAAAAGGCCAGCAAAAGGCCAGGAACCGTAA
AAAGGCCGCGTTGCTGGCGTTTTTCCATAGGCTCCGCCCCCCTGACGAGCATCACAAAAATCGACGCTCA
AGTCAGAGGTGGCGAAACCCGACAGGACTATAAAGATACCAGGCGTTTCCCCCTGGAAGCTCCCTCGTGC
GCTCTCCTGTTCCGACCCTGCCGCTTACCGGATACCTGTCCGCCTTTCTCCCTTCGGGAAGCGTGGCGCT
TTCTCATAGCTCACGCTGTAGGTATCTCAGTTCGGTGTAGGTCGTTCGCTCCAAGCTGGGCTGTGTGCAC
GAACCCCCCGTTCAGCCCGACCGCTGCGCCTTATCCGGTAACTATCGTCTTGAGTCCAACCCGGTAAGAC
ACGACTTATCGCCACTGGCAGCAGCCACTGGTAACAGGATTAGCAGAGCGAGGTATGTAGGCGGTGCTAC
AGAGTTCTTGAAGTGGTGGCCTAACTACGGCTACACTAGAAGAACAGTATTTGGTATCTGCGCTCTGCTG
AAGCCAGTTACCTTCGGAAAAAGAGTTGGTAGCTCTTGATCCGGCAAACAAACCACCGCTGGTAGCGGTG
GTTTTTTTGTTTGCAAGCAGCAGATTACGCGCAGAAAAAAAGGATCTCAAGAAGATCCTTTGATCTTTTC
TACGGGGTCTGACGCTCAGTGGAACGAAAACTCACGTTAAGGGATTTTGGTCATGAGATTATCAAAAAGG
ATCTTCACCTAGATCCTTTTAAATTAAAAATGAAGTTTTAAATCAATCTAAAGTATATATGAGTAAACTT
GGTCTGACAGTTACCAATGCTTAATCAGTGAGGCACCTATCTCAGCGATCTGTCTATTTCGTTCATCCAT
AGTTGCCTGACTCCCCGTCGTGTAGATAACTACGATACGGGAGGGCTTACCATCTGGCCCCAGTGCTGCA
ATGATACCGCGAGACCCACGCTCACCGGCTCCAGATTTATCAGCAATAAACCAGCCAGCCGGAAGGGCCG
AGCGCAGAAGTGGTCCTGCAACTTTATCCGCCTCCATCCAGTCTATTAATTGTTGCCGGGAAGCTAGAGT
AAGTAGTTCGCCAGTTAATAGTTTGCGCAACGTTGTTGCCATTGCTACAGGCATCGTGGTGTCACGCTCG
TCGTTTGGTATGGCTTCATTCAGCTCCGGTTCCCAACGATCAAGGCGAGTTACATGATCCCCCATGTTGT
GCAAAAAAGCGGTTAGCTCCTTCGGTCCTCCGATCGTTGTCAGAAGTAAGTTGGCCGCAGTGTTATCACT
CATGGTTATGGCAGCACTGCATAATTCTCTTACTGTCATGCCATCCGTAAGATGCTTTTCTGTGACTGGT
GAGTACTCAACCAAGTCATTCTGAGAATAGTGTATGCGGCGACCGAGTTGCTCTTGCCCGGCGTCAATAC
GGGATAATACCGCGCCACATAGCAGAACTTTAAAAGTGCTCATCATTGGAAAACGTTCTTCGGGGCGAAA
ACTCTCAAGGATCTTACCGCTGTTGAGATCCAGTTCGATGTAACCCACTCGTGCACCCAACTGATCTTCA
GCATCTTTTACTTTCACCAGCGTTTCTGGGTGAGCAAAAACAGGAAGGCAAAATGCCGCAAAAAAGGGAA
TAAGGGCGACACGGAAATGTTGAATACTCATACTCTTCCTTTTTCAATATTATTGAAGCATTTATCAGGG
TTATTGTCTCATGAGCGGATACATATTTGAATGTATTTAGAAAAATAAACAAATAGGGGTTCCGCGCACA
TTTCCCCGAAAAGTGCCACCTGACGTCGACGGATCGGGAGA
